LOCUS       Exported 7032 bp ds-DNA circular SYN 13-MAY-2021
DEFINITION  MoClo Level 1 luciferase reporter.
ACCESSION   .
VERSION     .
KEYWORDS    pEPYC1CB0493
SOURCE      synthetic DNA construct
  ORGANISM  synthetic DNA construct
REFERENCE   1 (bases 1 to 7032)
  AUTHORS   Cai YM, Kallam K, Tidd H, Gendarini G, Salzman A, Patron NJ
  TITLE     Rational design of minimal synthetic promoters for plants.
  JOURNAL   Nucleic Acids Res. 2020 Aug 28. pii: 5897334. doi:
            10.1093/nar/gkaa682.
  PUBMED    32856047
REFERENCE   2 (bases 1 to 7032)
  AUTHORS   .
  TITLE     Direct Submission
  JOURNAL   Exported May 13, 2021 from SnapGene Server 1.1.58
            http://www.snapgene.com
FEATURES             Location/Qualifiers
     source          1..7032
                     /organism="synthetic DNA construct"
                     /mol_type="other DNA"
     misc_feature    42..66
                     /label=RB T-DNA repeat
                     /note="right border repeat from nopaline C58 T-DNA"
     CDS             complement(222..1370)
                     /codon_start=1
                     /product="trans-acting replication protein that binds to
                     and activates oriV"
                     /label=trfA
                     /translation="MNRTFDRKAYRQELIDAGFSAEDAETIASRTVMRAPRETFQSVGS
                     MVQQATAKIERDSVQLAPPALPAPSAAVERSRRLEQEAAGLAKSMTIDTRGTMTTKKRK
                     TAGEDLAKQVSEAKQAALLKHTKQQIKEMQLSLFDIAPWPDTMRAMPNDTARSALFTTR
                     NKKIPREALQNKVIFHVNKDVKITYTGVELRADDDELVWQQVLEYAKRTPIGEPITFTF
                     YELCQDLGWSINGRYYTKAEECLSRLQATAMGFTSDRVGHLESVSLLHRFRVLDRGKKT
                     SRCQVLIDEEIVVLFAGDHYTKFIWEKYRKLSPTARRMFDYFSSHREPYPLKLETFRLM
                     CGSDSTRVKKWREQVGEACEELRGSGLVEHAWVNDDLVHCKR"
     rep_origin      complement(1706..2294)
                     /direction=LEFT
                     /label=ori
                     /note="high-copy-number ColE1/pMB1/pBR322/pUC origin of
                     replication"
     primer_bind     complement(1786..1805)
                     /label=pBR322ori-F
                     /note="pBR322 origin, forward primer"
     CDS             complement(2465..3325)
                     /codon_start=1
                     /gene="bla"
                     /product="beta-lactamase"
                     /label=AmpR
                     /note="confers resistance to ampicillin, carbenicillin, and
                     related antibiotics"
                     /translation="MSIQHFRVALIPFFAAFCLPVFAHPETLVKVKDAEDQLGARVGYI
                     ELDLNSGKILESFRPEERFPMMSTFKVLLCGAVLSRIDAGQEQLGRRIHYSQNDLVEYS
                     PVTEKHLTDGMTVRELCSAAITMSDNTAANLLLTTIGGPKELTAFLHNMGDHVTRLDRW
                     EPELNEAIPNDERDTTMPVAMATTLRKLLTGELLTLASRQQLIDWMEADKVAGPLLRSA
                     LPAGWFIADKSGAGERGSRGIIAALGPDGKPSRIVVIYTTGSQATMDERNRQIAEIGAS
                     LIKHW"
     primer_bind     3088..3107
                     /label=Amp-R
                     /note="Ampicillin resistance gene, reverse primer"
     promoter        complement(3326..3430)
                     /gene="bla"
                     /label=AmpR promoter
     rep_origin      3517..4148
                     /label=oriV
                     /note="incP origin of replication"
     misc_feature    4240..4264
                     /label=LB T-DNA repeat
                     /note="left border repeat from nopaline C58 T-DNA"
     misc_feature    4514..4569
                     /label=TMV Omega
                     /note="translational enhancer from the tobacco mosaic virus
                     5'-leader sequence (Gallie et al., 1988)"
     CDS             4571..6220
                     /codon_start=1
                     /gene="luc+"
                     /product="firefly luciferase"
                     /label=luciferase
                     /note="enhanced luc+ version of the luciferase gene"
                     /translation="MEDAKNIKKGPAPFYPLEDGTAGEQLHKAMKRYALVPGTIAFTDA
                     HIEVDITYAEYFEMSVRLAEAMKRYGLNTNHRIVVCSENSLQFFMPVLGALFIGVAVAP
                     ANDIYNERELLNSMGISQPTVVFVSKKGLQKILNVQKKLPIIQKIIIMDSKTDYQGFQS
                     MYTFVTSHLPPGFNEYDFVPESFDRDKTIALIMNSSGSTGLPKGVALPHRTACVRFSHA
                     RDPIFGNQIIPDTAILSVVPFHHGFGMFTTLGYLICGFRVVLMYRFEEELFLRSLQDYK
                     IQSALLVPTLFSFFAKSTLIDKYDLSNLHEIASGGAPLSKEVGEAVAKRFHLPGIRQGY
                     GLTETTSAILITPEGDDKPGAVGKVVPFFEAKVVDLDTGKTLGVNQRGELCVRGPMIMS
                     GYVNNPEATNALIDKDGWLHSGDIAYWDEDEHFFIVDRLKSLIKYKGYQVAPAELESIL
                     LQHPNIFDAGVAGLPDDDAGELPAAVVVLEHGKTMTEKEIVDYVASQVTTAKKLRGGVV
                     FVDEVPKGLTGKLDARKIREILIKAKKGGKIAV"
     primer_bind     complement(4637..4655)
                     /label=LucNrev
                     /note="Firefly luciferase, reverse primer"
     CDS             6284..6307
                     /codon_start=1
                     /product="FLAG(R) epitope tag, followed by an enterokinase
                     cleavage site"
                     /label=FLAG
                     /translation="DYKDDDDK"
     terminator      6318..7025
                     /label=OCS terminator
                     /note="octopine synthase terminator"
ORIGIN
        1 gcaattgtct tctgcacgaa gtggtttaaa ctatcagtgt ttgacaggat atattggcgg
       61 gtaaacctaa gagaaaagag cgtttattag aataatcgga tatttaaaag ggcgtgaaaa
      121 ggtttatccg ttcgtccatt tgtatgtgca tgccaaccac agggttcccc agatcaggcg
      181 ctggctgctg aacccccagc cggaactgac cccacaaggc cctagcgttt gcaatgcacc
      241 aggtcatcat tgacccaggc gtgttccacc aggccgctgc ctcgcaactc ttcgcaggct
      301 tcgccgacct gctcgcgcca cttcttcacg cgggtggaat ccgatccgca catgaggcgg
      361 aaggtttcca gcttgagcgg gtacggctcc cggtgcgagc tgaaatagtc gaacatccgt
      421 cgggccgtcg gcgacagctt gcggtacttc tcccatatga atttcgtgta gtggtcgcca
      481 gcaaacagca cgacgatttc ctcgtcgatc aggacctggc aacgggacgt tttcttgcca
      541 cggtccagga cgcggaagcg gtgcagcagc gacaccgatt ccaggtgccc aacgcggtcg
      601 gacgtgaagc ccatcgccgt cgcctgtagg cgcgacaggc attcctcggc cttcgtgtaa
      661 taccggccat tgatcgacca gcccaggtcc tggcaaagct cgtagaacgt gaaggtgatc
      721 ggctcgccga taggggtgcg cttcgcgtac tccaacacct gctgccacac cagttcgtca
      781 tcgtcggccc gcagctcgac gccggtgtag gtgatcttca cgtccttgtt gacgtggaaa
      841 atgaccttgt tttgcagcgc ctcgcgcggg attttcttgt tgcgcgtggt gaacagggca
      901 gagcgggccg tgtcgtttgg catcgctcgc atcgtgtccg gccacggcgc aatatcgaac
      961 aaggaaagct gcatttcctt gatctgctgc ttcgtgtgtt tcagcaacgc ggcctgcttg
     1021 gcctcgctga cctgttttgc caggtcctcg ccggcggttt ttcgcttctt ggtcgtcata
     1081 gttcctcgcg tgtcgatggt catcgacttc gccaaacctg ccgcctcctg ttcaagacga
     1141 cgcgaacgct ccacggcggc cgatggcgcg ggcagggcag ggggagccag ttgcacgctg
     1201 tcgcgctcga tcttggccgt agcttgctgg accatcgagc cgacggactg gaaggtttcg
     1261 cggggcgcac gcatgacggt gcggcttgcg atggtttcgg catcctcggc ggaaaacccc
     1321 gcgtcgatca gttcttgcct gtatgccttc cggtcaaacg tccgattcat tcaccctcct
     1381 tgcgggattg ccccgactca cgccggggca atgtgccctt attcctgatt tgacccgcct
     1441 ggtgccttgg tgtccagata atccacctta tcggcaatga agtcggtccc gtagaccgtc
     1501 tggccgtcct tctcgtactt ggtattccga atcttgccct gcacgaatac cagcgacccc
     1561 ttgcccaaat acttgccgtg ggcctcggcc tgagagccaa aacacttgat gcggaagaag
     1621 tcggtgcgct cctgcttgtc gccggcatcg ttgcgccaca tctaggatct gccaggaacc
     1681 gtaaaaaggc cgcgttgctg gcgtttttcc ataggctccg cccccctgac gagcatcaca
     1741 aaaatcgacg ctcaagtcag aggtggcgaa acccgacagg actataaaga taccaggcgt
     1801 ttccccctgg aagctccctc gtgcgctctc ctgttccgac cctgccgctt accggatacc
     1861 tgtccgcctt tctcccttcg ggaagcgtgg cgctttctca tagctcacgc tgtaggtatc
     1921 tcagttcggt gtaggtcgtt cgctccaagc tgggctgtgt gcacgaaccc cccgttcagc
     1981 ccgaccgctg cgccttatcc ggtaactatc gtcttgagtc caacccggta agacacgact
     2041 tatcgccact ggcagcagcc actggtaaca ggattagcag agcgaggtat gtaggcggtg
     2101 ctacagagtt cttgaagtgg tggcctaact acggctacac tagaagaaca gtatttggta
     2161 tctgcgctct gctgaagcca gttaccttcg gaaaaagagt tggtagctct tgatccggca
     2221 aacaaaccac cgctggtagc ggtggttttt ttgtttgcaa gcagcagatt acgcgcagaa
     2281 aaaaaggatc tcaagaagat cctttgatct tttctacggg gtctgacgct cagtggaacg
     2341 aaaactcacg ttaagggatt ttggtcatga gattatcaaa aaggatcttc acctagatcc
     2401 ttttaaatta aaaatgaagt tttaaatcaa tctaaagtat atatgagtaa acttggtctg
     2461 acagttacca atgcttaatc agtgaggcac ctatctcagc gatctgtcta tttcgttcat
     2521 ccatagttgc ctgactcccc gtcgtgtaga taactacgat acgggagggc ttaccatctg
     2581 gccccagtgc tgcaatgata ccgcgagaac cacgctcacc ggctccagat ttatcagcaa
     2641 taaaccagcc agccggaagg gccgagcgca gaagtggtcc tgcaacttta tccgcctcca
     2701 tccagtctat taattgttgc cgggaagcta gagtaagtag ttcgccagtt aatagtttgc
     2761 gcaacgttgt tgccattgct acaggcatcg tggtgtcacg ctcgtcgttt ggtatggctt
     2821 cattcagctc cggttcccaa cgatcaaggc gagttacatg atcccccatg ttgtgcaaaa
     2881 aagcggttag ctccttcggt cctccgatcg ttgtcagaag taagttggcc gcagtgttat
     2941 cactcatggt tatggcagca ctgcataatt ctcttactgt catgccatcc gtaagatgct
     3001 tttctgtgac tggtgagtac tcaaccaagt cattctgaga atagtgtatg cggcgaccga
     3061 gttgctcttg cccggcgtca atacgggata ataccgcgcc acatagcaga actttaaaag
     3121 tgctcatcat tggaaaacgt tcttcggggc gaaaactctc aaggatctta ccgctgttga
     3181 gatccagttc gatgtaaccc actcgtgcac ccaactgatc ttcagcatct tttactttca
     3241 ccagcgtttc tgggtgagca aaaacaggaa ggcaaaatgc cgcaaaaaag ggaataaggg
     3301 cgacacggaa atgttgaata ctcatactct tcctttttca atattattga agcatttatc
     3361 aaggttattg tctcatgagc ggatacatat ttgaatgtat ttagaaaaat aaacaaatag
     3421 gggttccgcg cacgaattgg ccagcgctgc catttttggg gtgaggccgt tcgcggccga
     3481 ggggcgcagc ccctgggggg atgggaggcc cgcgttagcg ggccgggagg gttcgagaag
     3541 ggggggcacc ccccttcggc gtgcgcggtc acgcgcacag ggcgcagccc tggttaaaaa
     3601 caaggtttat aaatattggt ttaaaagcag gttaaaagac aggttagcgg tggccgaaaa
     3661 acgggcggaa acccttgcaa atgctggatt ttctgcctgt ggacagcccc tcaaatgtca
     3721 ataggtgcgc ccctcatctg tcagcactct gcccctcaag tgtcaaggat cgcgcccctc
     3781 atctgtcagt agtcgcgccc ctcaagtgtc aataccgcag ggcacttatc cccaggcttg
     3841 tccacatcat ctgtgggaaa ctcgcgtaaa atcaggcgtt ttcgccgatt tgcgaggctg
     3901 gccagctcca cgtcgccggc cgaaatcgag cctgcccctc atctgtcaac gccgcgccgg
     3961 gtgagtcggc ccctcaagtg tcaacgtccg cccctcatct gtcagtgagg gccaagtttt
     4021 ccgcgaggta tccacaacgc cggcggccgc ggtgtctcgc acacggcttc gacggcgttt
     4081 ctggcgcgtt tgcagggcca tagacggccg ccagcccagc ggcgagggca accagcccgg
     4141 tgagcgtcgc aaaggagatc ctgatctgac tgatgggctg cctgtatcga gtggtgattt
     4201 tgtgccgagc tgccggtcgg ggagctgttg gctggctggt ggcaggatat attgtggtgt
     4261 aaacaaattg acgcttagac aacttaataa cacattgcgg acgtttttaa tgtactgggg
     4321 tggatgcagt gggccccact ctgtgaagac aatgccgaat tcggatccgg agggaggcgt
     4381 gtcgttttag tgaggttctc tctgccgaca gtggtcccaa aaaccacgtc tacaaagcaa
     4441 gtggatctat ataaggtttt gctattcatt gaaagcagta gtgactgatt tgtatatata
     4501 ctgtattttt acaacaatta ccaacaacaa caaacaacaa acaacattac aattactatt
     4561 tacaattaca atggaggacg ccaaaaacat aaagaaaggc ccggcgccat tctatccgct
     4621 ggaagatgga accgctggag agcaactgca taaggctatg aagagatacg ccctggttcc
     4681 tggaacaatt gcttttacag atgcacatat cgaggtggac atcacttacg ctgagtactt
     4741 cgaaatgtcc gttcggttgg cagaagctat gaaacgatat gggctgaata caaatcacag
     4801 aatcgtcgta tgcagtgaaa actctcttca attctttatg ccggtgttgg gcgcgttatt
     4861 tatcggagtt gcagttgcgc ccgcgaacga catttataat gaacgtgaat tgctcaacag
     4921 tatgggcatt tcgcagccta ccgtggtgtt cgtttccaaa aaggggttgc aaaaaatttt
     4981 gaacgtgcaa aaaaagctcc caatcatcca aaaaattatt atcatggatt ctaaaacgga
     5041 ttaccaggga tttcagtcga tgtacacgtt cgtcacatct catctacctc ccggttttaa
     5101 tgaatacgat tttgtgccag agtccttcga tagggacaag acaattgcac tgatcatgaa
     5161 ctcctctgga tctactggtc tgcctaaagg tgtcgctctg cctcatagaa ctgcctgcgt
     5221 gagattctcg catgccagag atcctatttt tggcaatcaa atcattccgg atactgcgat
     5281 tttaagtgtt gttccattcc atcacggttt tggaatgttt actacactcg gatatttgat
     5341 atgtggattt cgagtcgtct taatgtatag atttgaagaa gaactgtttc tgaggagcct
     5401 tcaggattac aagattcaaa gtgcgctgct ggtgccaacc ctattctcct tcttcgccaa
     5461 aagcactctg attgacaaat acgatttatc taatttacac gaaattgctt ctggtggcgc
     5521 tcccctctct aaggaagtcg gggaagcggt tgccaagagg ttccatctgc caggtatcag
     5581 gcaaggatat gggctcactg agactacatc agctattctg attacacccg agggggatga
     5641 taaaccgggc gcggtcggta aagttgttcc attttttgaa gcgaaggttg tggatctgga
     5701 taccgggaaa acgctgggcg ttaatcaaag aggcgaactg tgtgtgagag gtcctatgat
     5761 tatgtccggt tatgtaaaca atccggaagc gaccaacgcc ttgattgaca aggatggatg
     5821 gctacattct ggagacatag cttactggga cgaggacgaa cacttcttca tcgttgaccg
     5881 cctgaagtct ctgattaagt acaaaggcta tcaggtggct cccgctgaat tggaatccat
     5941 cttgctccaa caccccaaca tcttcgacgc aggtgtcgca ggtctgcccg acgatgacgc
     6001 cggtgaactt cccgccgccg ttgttgtttt ggagcacgga aagacgatga cggaaaaaga
     6061 gatcgtggat tacgtcgcca gtcaagtaac aaccgcgaaa aagttgcgcg gaggagttgt
     6121 gtttgtggac gaagtaccga aaggtcttac cggaaaactc gacgcaagaa aaatcagaga
     6181 gatcctcata aaggccaaga agggcggaaa gatcgccgtg ggttcggatt ataaggacca
     6241 tgacggagac tataaggacc atgacctcga cgctgcagca gcggattata aggacgatga
     6301 cgataagtga gcttgtcctg ctttaatgag atatgcgaga agcctatgat cgcatgatat
     6361 ttgctttcaa ttctgttgtg cacgttgtaa aaaacctgag catgtgtagc tcagatcctt
     6421 accgccggtt tcggttcatt ctaatgaata tatcacccgt tactatcgta tttttatgaa
     6481 taatattctc cgttcaattt actgattgta ccctactact tatatgtaca atattaaaat
     6541 gaaaacaata tattgtgctg aataggttta tagcgacatc tatgatagag cgccacaata
     6601 acaaacaatt gcgttttatt attacaaatc caattttaaa aaaagcggca gaaccggtca
     6661 aacctaaaag actgattaca taaatcttat tcaaatttca aaagtgcccc aggggctagt
     6721 atctacgaca caccgagcgg cgaactaata acgctcactg aagggaactc cggttccccg
     6781 ccggcgcgca tgggtgagat tccttgaagt tgagtattgg ccgtccgctc taccgaaagt
     6841 tacgggcacc attcaacccg gtccagcacg gcggccgggt aaccgacttg ctgccccgag
     6901 aattatgcag catttttttg gtgtatgtgg gccccaaatg aagtgcaggt caaaccttga
     6961 cagtgacgac aaatcgttgg gcgggtccag ggcgaatttt gcgacaacat gtcgaggctc
     7021 agcaggaccg ct
//
